Addgene plasmid #177224: mU6-sgAmpk1-hU6-sgAmpk2
Purpose: Expresses Ampk1 and Ampk2 targeting gRNAs and Cre-recombinase
Depositing lab: Monte Winslow. Depositing organization: Stanford University.
Backbone
  Vector backbone: pLL3.3
  Vector type: Lentiviral
Growth in bacteria
  Bacterial resistance: Ampicillin, 100 μg/mL
  Growth temperature: 37°C
  Growth strain: NEB Stable
  Copy number: High Copy
Gene/Insert
  Gene/Insert name: sgPrkaa1/sgPrkaa2
  gRNA/shRNA sequence: CAAGGCTCCGAATCTTCTGC/CCAATTGACAGGCCATAAAG
  Species: M. musculus (mouse)
  Promoter: mU6/hU6
  Cloning method: Gibson Cloning
Terms and licenses: Academic/Nonprofit Terms; Industry Terms: Not Available to Industry
How to cite: mU6-sgAmpk1-hU6-sgAmpk2 was a gift from Monte Winslow (Addgene plasmid # 177224 ; http://n2t.net/addgene:177224 ; RRID:Addgene_177224)
