[The description below was written by a language model from this plasmid's Addgene catalogue record and pLannotate feature annotations shown in this document.]
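Description:
mU6-sgAmpk1-hU6-sgAmpk2 is a lentiviral transfer plasmid built on the pLL3.3 backbone that delivers two CRISPR guide RNAs together with Cre recombinase. It is maintained in bacteria through a high-copy ColE1/pUC-type origin and selected with ampicillin via the β-lactamase (AmpR) gene. The viral portion has a hybrid 5' end in which the CMV enhancer and promoter drive a truncated HIV-1 5' LTR. This is followed by the Ψ packaging signal with a gag fragment, the Rev response element for Rev-dependent nuclear export of the genomic RNA, and the cPPT/CTS element. A second truncated LTR, annotated just after a nef-derived fragment that spans the sequence origin, closes the provirus at its 3' end.

The payload lies between the cPPT and the 3' LTR. A mouse U6 promoter and a human U6 promoter, both RNA polymerase III promoters, are arranged in tandem and each drives one guide. The guides target mouse Prkaa1 and Prkaa2, the genes referred to in the construct name as Ampk1 and Ampk2. Using two different U6 promoters limits repeated sequence within the vector. Downstream, the mouse PGK promoter drives Cre, and a WPRE follows it to enhance transcript expression. No Cas9 is annotated or listed, so the nuclease must be supplied separately, for example by the recipient cells or animal. The record states the purpose only as expressing the two guides and Cre. This design fits settings in which Cre recombines loxP-flanked alleles in transduced mouse cells while the guides direct simultaneous disruption of both genes, although the record does not describe a specific application.
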