Features (pLannotate 1.2.2; 21 found; start..end, strand, type, name):
     69..249     +  LTR            5' LTR (truncated): truncated 5' long terminal repeat (LTR) from HIV-1
    311..899     -  rep_origin     ori: high-copy-number ColE1/pMB1/pBR322/pUC origin of replication
   1070..1930    -  CDS            AmpR: β-lactamase; bla; confers resistance to ampicillin, carbenicillin, and related antibiotics
   1931..2035    -  promoter       AmpR promoter: bla
   2094..2146    -  misc_feature   bom (fragment): basis of mobility region from pBR322
   2301..2680    +  enhancer       CMV enhancer: human cytomegalovirus immediate early enhancer
   2681..2880    +  promoter       CMV promoter: human cytomegalovirus (CMV) immediate early promoter
   2898..3078    +  LTR            5' LTR (truncated): truncated 5' long terminal repeat (LTR) from HIV-1
   3125..3250    +  misc_feature   HIV-1 Ψ: packaging signal of human immunodeficiency virus type 1
   3234..3572    +  CDS            HIV-1 gag (fragment): gag protein from human immunodeficiency virus 1; gag
   3747..3980    +  misc_feature   RRE: The Rev response element (RRE) of HIV-1 allows for Rev-dependent mRNA export from the nucleus to the cytoplasm.
   4357..4457    +  CDS            Rev (fragment): human immunodeficiency virus 1 (HIV-1) Rev protein; rev; enhances nuclear export of unspliced and incompletely spliced viral mRNAs
   4507..4624    +  misc_feature   cPPT/CTS: central polypurine tract and central termination sequence of HIV-1
   4706..5008    +  promoter       U6 promoter: RNA polymerase III promoter for mouse U6 snRNA (Das et al., 1988)
   5183..5420    +  promoter       U6 promoter: RNA polymerase III promoter for human U6 snRNA
   5594..6086    +  promoter       PGK promoter: mouse phosphoglycerate kinase 1 promoter
   6116..7146    +  CDS            Cre (fragment): site-specific recombinase Cre is a site-specific recombinase from bacteriophage P1. Recombination occurs at loxP sequences.
   7179..7202    +  misc_feature   MCS (fragment): pBluescript multiple cloning site
   7202..7790    +  misc_feature   WPRE: woodchuck hepatitis virus posttranscriptional regulatory element
   7791..7810    +  misc_feature   MCS (fragment): pBluescript multiple cloning site
   7812..62      +  CDS            nef (fragment) (across the origin): NEF_HV1LA - Experimental evidence at protein level: Swiss-Prot protein existence level 1. Extracellular Nef protein targets CD4(+) T-lymphocytes for apoptosis by interacting with CXCR4 surface receptors. From Human immunodeficiency virus type 1 group M subtype B (isolate Lai) (HIV-1).
>Addgene plasmid #177224 | mU6-sgAmpk1-hU6-sgAmpk2 | addgene full sequence | sequence record 351957 | Addgene NGS Result
TAGAGTGGAGGTTTGACAGCCGCCTAGCATTTCATCACATGGCCCGAGAGCTGCATCCGGACTGTACTGG
GTCTCTCTGGTTAGACCAGATCTGAGCCTGGGAGCTCTCTGGCTAACTAGGGAACCCACTGCTTAAGCCT
CAATAAAGCTTGCCTTGAGTGCTTCAAGTAGTGTGTGCCCGTCTGTTGTGTGACTCTGGTAACTAGAGAT
CCCTCAGACCCTTTTAGTCAGTGTGGAAAATCTCTAGCAGCATGTGAGCAAAAGGCCAGCAAAAGGCCAG
GAACCGTAAAAAGGCCGCGTTGCTGGCGTTTTTCCATAGGCTCCGCCCCCCTGACGAGCATCACAAAAAT
CGACGCTCAAGTCAGAGGTGGCGAAACCCGACAGGACTATAAAGATACCAGGCGTTTCCCCCTGGAAGCT
CCCTCGTGCGCTCTCCTGTTCCGACCCTGCCGCTTACCGGATACCTGTCCGCCTTTCTCCCTTCGGGAAG
CGTGGCGCTTTCTCATAGCTCACGCTGTAGGTATCTCAGTTCGGTGTAGGTCGTTCGCTCCAAGCTGGGC
TGTGTGCACGAACCCCCCGTTCAGCCCGACCGCTGCGCCTTATCCGGTAACTATCGTCTTGAGTCCAACC
CGGTAAGACACGACTTATCGCCACTGGCAGCAGCCACTGGTAACAGGATTAGCAGAGCGAGGTATGTAGG
CGGTGCTACAGAGTTCTTGAAGTGGTGGCCTAACTACGGCTACACTAGAAGAACAGTATTTGGTATCTGC
GCTCTGCTGAAGCCAGTTACCTTCGGAAAAAGAGTTGGTAGCTCTTGATCCGGCAAACAAACCACCGCTG
GTAGCGGTGGTTTTTTTGTTTGCAAGCAGCAGATTACGCGCAGAAAAAAAGGATCTCAAGAAGATCCTTT
GATCTTTTCTACGGGGTCTGACGCTCAGTGGAACGAAAACTCACGTTAAGGGATTTTGGTCATGAGATTA
TCAAAAAGGATCTTCACCTAGATCCTTTTAAATTAAAAATGAAGTTTTAAATCAATCTAAAGTATATATG
AGTAAACTTGGTCTGACAGTTACCAATGCTTAATCAGTGAGGCACCTATCTCAGCGATCTGTCTATTTCG
TTCATCCATAGTTGCCTGACTCCCCGTCGTGTAGATAACTACGATACGGGAGGGCTTACCATCTGGCCCC
AGTGCTGCAATGATACCGCGAGACCCACGCTCACCGGCTCCAGATTTATCAGCAATAAACCAGCCAGCCG
GAAGGGCCGAGCGCAGAAGTGGTCCTGCAACTTTATCCGCCTCCATCCAGTCTATTAATTGTTGCCGGGA
AGCTAGAGTAAGTAGTTCGCCAGTTAATAGTTTGCGCAACGTTGTTGCCATTGCTACAGGCATCGTGGTG
TCACGCTCGTCGTTTGGTATGGCTTCATTCAGCTCCGGTTCCCAACGATCAAGGCGAGTTACATGATCCC
CCATGTTGTGCAAAAAAGCGGTTAGCTCCTTCGGTCCTCCGATCGTTGTCAGAAGTAAGTTGGCCGCAGT
GTTATCACTCATGGTTATGGCAGCACTGCATAATTCTCTTACTGTCATGCCATCCGTAAGATGCTTTTCT
GTGACTGGTGAGTACTCAACCAAGTCATTCTGAGAATAGTGTATGCGGCGACCGAGTTGCTCTTGCCCGG
CGTCAATACGGGATAATACCGCGCCACATAGCAGAACTTTAAAAGTGCTCATCATTGGAAAACGTTCTTC
GGGGCGAAAACTCTCAAGGATCTTACCGCTGTTGAGATCCAGTTCGATGTAACCCACTCGTGCACCCAAC
TGATCTTCAGCATCTTTTACTTTCACCAGCGTTTCTGGGTGAGCAAAAACAGGAAGGCAAAATGCCGCAA
AAAAGGGAATAAGGGCGACACGGAAATGTTGAATACTCATACTCTTCCTTTTTCAATATTATTGAAGCAT
TTATCAGGGTTATTGTCTCATGAGCGGATACATATTTGAATGTATTTAGAAAAATAAACAAATAGGGGTT
CCGCGCACATTTCCCCGAAAAGTGCCACCTGACGTCGACGGATCGGGAGATCTCCCGATCCCCTATGGTG
CACTCTCAGTACAATCTGCTCTGATGCCGCATAGTTAAGCCAGTATCTGCTCCCTGCTTGTGTGTTGGAG
GTCGCTGAGTAGTGCGCGAGCAAAATTTAAGCTACAACAAGGCAAGGCTTGACCGACAATTGCATGAAGA
ATCTGCTTAGGGTTAGGCGTTTTGCGCTGCTTCGCGATGTACGGGCCAGATATACGCGTTGACATTGATT
ATTGACTAGTTATTAATAGTAATCAATTACGGGGTCATTAGTTCATAGCCCATATATGGAGTTCCGCGTT
ACATAACTTACGGTAAATGGCCCGCCTGGCTGACCGCCCAACGACCCCCGCCCATTGACGTCAATAATGA
CGTATGTTCCCATAGTAACGCCAATAGGGACTTTCCATTGACGTCAATGGGTGGAGTATTTACGGTAAAC
TGCCCACTTGGCAGTACATCAAGTGTATCATATGCCAAGTACGCCCCCTATTGACGTCAATGACGGTAAA
TGGCCCGCCTGGCATTATGCCCAGTACATGACCTTATGGGACTTTCCTACTTGGCAGTACATCTACGTAT
TAGTCATCGCTATTACCATGGTGATGCGGTTTTGGCAGTACATCAATGGGCGTGGATAGCGGTTTGACTC
ACGGGGATTTCCAAGTCTCCACCCCATTGACGTCAATGGGAGTTTGTTTTGGCACCAAAATCAACGGGAC
TTTCCAAAATGTCGTAACAACTCCGCCCCATTGACGCAAATGGGCGGTAGGCGTGTACGGTGGGAGGTCT
ATATAAGCAGCGCGTTTTGCCTGTACTGGGTCTCTCTGGTTAGACCAGATCTGAGCCTGGGAGCTCTCTG
GCTAACTAGGGAACCCACTGCTTAAGCCTCAATAAAGCTTGCCTTGAGTGCTTCAAGTAGTGTGTGCCCG
TCTGTTGTGTGACTCTGGTAACTAGAGATCCCTCAGACCCTTTTAGTCAGTGTGGAAAATCTCTAGCAGT
GGCGCCCGAACAGGGACTTGAAAGCGAAAGGGAAACCAGAGGAGCTCTCTCGACGCAGGACTCGGCTTGC
TGAAGCGCGCACGGCAAGAGGCGAGGGGCGGCGACTGGTGAGTACGCCAAAAATTTTGACTAGCGGAGGC
TAGAAGGAGAGAGATGGGTGCGAGAGCGTCAGTATTAAGCGGGGGAGAATTAGATCGCGATGGGAAAAAA
TTCGGTTAAGGCCAGGGGGAAAGAAAAAATATAAATTAAAACATATAGTATGGGCAAGCAGGGAGCTAGA
ACGATTCGCAGTTAATCCTGGCCTGTTAGAAACATCAGAAGGCTGTAGACAAATACTGGGACAGCTACAA
CCATCCCTTCAGACAGGATCAGAAGAACTTAGATCATTATATAATACAGTAGCAACCCTCTATTGTGTGC
ATCAAAGGATAGAGATAAAAGACACCAAGGAAGCTTTAGACAAGATAGAGGAAGAGCAAAACAAAAGTAA
GACCACCGCACAGCAAGCGGCCGGCCGCTGATCTTCAGACCTGGAGGAGGAGATATGAGGGACAATTGGA
GAAGTGAATTATATAAATATAAAGTAGTAAAAATTGAACCATTAGGAGTAGCACCCACCAAGGCAAAGAG
AAGAGTGGTGCAGAGAGAAAAAAGAGCAGTGGGAATAGGAGCTTTGTTCCTTGGGTTCTTGGGAGCAGCA
GGAAGCACTATGGGCGCAGCGTCAATGACGCTGACGGTACAGGCCAGACAATTATTGTCTGGTATAGTGC
AGCAGCAGAACAATTTGCTGAGGGCTATTGAGGCGCAACAGCATCTGTTGCAACTCACAGTCTGGGGCAT
CAAGCAGCTCCAGGCAAGAATCCTGGCTGTGGAAAGATACCTAAAGGATCAACAGCTCCTGGGGATTTGG
GGTTGCTCTGGAAAACTCATTTGCACCACTGCTGTGCCTTGGAATGCTAGTTGGAGTAATAAATCTCTGG
AACAGATTTGGAATCACACGACCTGGATGGAGTGGGACAGAGAAATTAACAATTACACAAGCTTAATACA
CTCCTTAATTGAAGAATCGCAAAACCAGCAAGAAAAGAATGAACAAGAATTATTGGAATTAGATAAATGG
GCAAGTTTGTGGAATTGGTTTAACATAACAAATTGGCTGTGGTATATAAAATTATTCATAATGATAGTAG
GAGGCTTGGTAGGTTTAAGAATAGTTTTTGCTGTACTTTCTATAGTGAATAGAGTTAGGCAGGGATATTC
ACCATTATCGTTTCAGACCCACCTCCCAACCCCGAGGGGACCCGACAGGCCCGAAGGAATAGAAGAAGAA
GGTGGAGAGAGAGACAGAGACAGATCCATTCGATTAGTGAACGGATCGGCACTGCGTGCGCCAATTCTGC
AGACAAATGGCAGTATTCATCCACAATTTTAAAAGAAAAGGGGGGATTGGGGGGTACAGTGCAGGGGAAA
GAATAGTAGACATAATAGCAACAGACATACAAACTAAAGAATTACAAAAACAAATTACAAAAATTCAAAA
TTTTCGGGTTTATTACAGGGACAGCAGAGATCCAGTTTGGTTAGTACCGGGCCCGCTCTAGCCCTGCAGG
AACTGTTTAAACTGTGATCCGACGCGCCATCTCTAGGCCCGCGCCGGCCCCCTCGCACGGACTTGTGGGA
GAAGCTCGGCTACTCCCCTGCCCCGGTTAATTTGCATATAATATTTCCTAGTAACTATAGAGGCTTAATG
TGCGATAAAAGACAGATAATCTGTTCTTTTTAATACTAGCTACATTTTACATGATAGGCTTGGATTTCTA
TAAGAGATACAAATACTAAATTATTATTTTAAAAAACAGCACAAAAGGAAACTCACCCTAACTGTAAAGT
AATTGTGTGTTTTGAGACTATAAGTATCCCTTGGAGAACCACCTTGTTGGCAAGGCTCCGAATCTTCTGC
GTTTGAGAGCTAAGCAGAAAGCTGCATAGCAAGTTCAAATAAGGCTAGTCCGTACACAACTTGAAAAAGT
GGCAGCCGAGTCGGCTGCTTTTTTTGCTCGAATCTACACTCAGCTATGGCGCGCCCCAAGGTCGGGCAGG
AAGAGGGCCTATTTCCCATGATTCCTTCATATTTGCATATACGATACAAGGCTGTTAGAGAGATAATTGG
AATTAATTTGACTGTAAACACAAAGATATTAGTACAAAATACGTGACGTAGAAAGTAATAATTTCTTGGG
TAGTTTGCAGTTTTAAAATTATGTTTTAAAATGGACTATCATATGCTTACCGTAACTTGAAAGTATTTCG
ATTTCTTGGCTTTATATATCTTGTGGAAAGCCAGAAACATGGCCAATTGACAGGCCATAAAGGTTTCAGA
GCTAAGCACAAGAGTGCATAGCAAGTTGAAATAAGGCTAGTCCGTTTACAACTTGAAAAAGTGGCACCCG
AGTCGGGTGCTTTTTTTGTTTGGCGCGCCTATGGCTTAATTAACATGGCGGCCGCATTCTACCGGGTAGG
GGAGGCGCTTTTCCCAAGGCAGTCTGGAGCATGCGCTTTAGCAGCCCCGCTGGGCACTTGGCGCTACACA
AGTGGCCTCTGGCCTCGCACACATTCCACATCCACCGGTAGGCGCCAACCGGCTCCGTTCTTTGGTGGCC
CCTTCGCGCCACCTTCTACTCCTCCCCTAGTCAGGAAGTTCCCCCCCGCCCCGCAGCTCGCGTCGTGCAG
GACGTGACAAATGGAAGTAGCACGTCTCACTAGTCTCGTGCAGATGGACAGCACCGCTGAGCAATGGAAG
CGGGTAGGCCTTTGGGGCAGCGGCCAATAGCAGCTTTGCTCCTTCGCTTTCTGGGCTCAGAGGCTGGGAA
GGGGTGGGTCCGGGGGCGGGCTCAGGGGCGGGCTCAGGGGCGGGGCGGGCGCCCGAAGGTCCTCCGGAGG
CCCGGCATTCTGCACGCTTCAAAAGCGCACGTCTGCCGCGCTGTTCTCCTCTTCCTCATCTCCGGGACCC
GGGATGCCCAAGAAGAAGAGGAAGGTGTCCAATTTACTGACCGTACACCAAAATTTGCCTGCATTACCGG
TCGATGCAACGAGTGATGAGGTTCGCAAGAACCTGATGGACATGTTCAGGGATCGCCAGGCGTTTTCTGA
GCATACCTGGAAAATGCTTCTGTCCGTTTGCCGGTCGTGGGCGGCATGGTGCAAGTTGAATAACCGGAAA
TGGTTTCCCGCAGAACCTGAAGATGTTCGCGATTATCTTCTATATCTTCAGGCGCGCGGTCTGGCAGTAA
AAACTATCCAGCAACATTTGGGCCAGCTAAACATGCTTCATCGTCGGTCCGGGCTGCCACGACCAAGTGA
CAGCAATGCTGTTTCACTGGTTATGCGGCGGATCCGAAAAGAAAACGTTGATGCCGGTGAACGTGCAAAA
CAGGCTCTAGCGTTCGAACGCACTGATTTCGACCAGGTTCGTTCACTCATGGAAAATAGCGATCGCTGCC
AGGATATACGTAATCTGGCATTTCTGGGGATTGCTTATAACACCCTGTTACGTATAGCCGAAATTGCCAG
GATCAGGGTTAAAGATATCTCACGTACTGACGGTGGGAGAATGTTAATCCATATTGGCAGAACGAAAACG
CTGGTTAGCACCGCAGGTGTAGAGAAGGCACTTAGCCTGGGGGTAACTAAACTGGTCGAGCGATGGATTT
CCGTCTCTGGTGTAGCTGATGATCCGAATAACTACCTGTTTTGCCGGGTCAGAAAAAATGGTGTTGCCGC
GCCATCTGCCACCAGCCAGCTATCAACTCGCGCCCTGGAAGGGATTTTTGAAGCAACTCATCGATTGATT
TACGGCGCTAAGGATGACTCTGGTCAGAGATACCTGGCCTGGTCTGGACACAGTGCCCGTGTCGGAGCCG
CGCGAGATATGGCCCGCGCTGGAGTTTCAATACCGGAGATCATGCAAGCTGGTGGCTGGACCAATGTAAA
TATTGTCATGAACTATATCCGTAACCTGGATAGTGAAACAGGGGCAATGGTGCGCCTGCTGGAAGATGGC
GATTAGCCATGTTTAAGGGTTCCGGTTCCACTAGGTACAATTCGATATCAAGCTTATCGATAATCAACCT
CTGGATTACAAAATTTGTGAAAGATTGACTGGTATTCTTAACTATGTTGCTCCTTTTACGCTATGTGGAT
ACGCTGCTTTAATGCCTTTGTATCATGCTATTGCTTCCCGTATGGCTTTCATTTTCTCCTCCTTGTATAA
ATCCTGGTTGCTGTCTCTTTATGAGGAGTTGTGGCCCGTTGTCAGGCAACGTGGCGTGGTGTGCACTGTG
TTTGCTGACGCAACCCCCACTGGTTGGGGCATTGCCACCACCTGTCAGCTCCTTTCCGGGACTTTCGCTT
TCCCCCTCCCTATTGCCACGGCGGAACTCATCGCCGCCTGCCTTGCCCGCTGCTGGACAGGGGCTCGGCT
GTTGGGCACTGACAATTCCGTGGTGTTGTCGGGGAAATCATCGTCCTTTCCTTGGCTGCTCGCCTGTGTT
GCCACCTGGATTCTGCGCGGGACGTCCTTCTGCTACGTCCCTTCGGCCCTCAATCCAGCGGACCTTCCTT
CCCGCGGCCTGCTGCCGGCTCTGCGGCCTCTTCCGCGTCTTCGCCTTCGCCCTCAGACGAGTCGGATCTC
CCTTTGGGCCGCCTCCCCGCATCGATACCGTCGACCTCGATCGAGACCTAGAAAAACATGGAGCAATCAC
AAGTAGCAATACAGCAGCTACCAATGCTGATTGTGCCTGGCTAGAAGCACAAGAGGAGGAGGAGGTGGGT
TTTCCAGTCACACCTCAGGTACCTTTAAGACCAATGACTTACAAGGCAGCTGTAGATCTTAGCCACTTTT
TAAAAGAAAAGGGGGGACTGGAAGGGCTAATTCACTCCCAACGAAGACAAGATATCCTTGATCTGTGGAT
CTACCACACACAAGGCTACTTCCCTGATTGGCAGAACTACACACCAGGGCCAGGGATCAGATATCCACTG
ACCTTTGGATGGTGCTACAAGCTAGTACCAGTTGAGCAAGAGAAGGTAGAAGAAGCCAATGAAGGAGAGA
ACACCCGCTTGTTACACCCTGTGAGCCTGCATGGGATGGATGACCCGGAGAGAGAAGTAT
